>Addgene plasmid #53829 | LINC00478_pCSdest | addgene partial sequence | sequence record 94769 | CMV-F 5'-CGCAAATGGGCGGTAGGCGTG-3'
GCATGCTCGTTTAGGGAACCGCCATTCTGCCTGGGGACGTCGGAGCAAGCTTGATTTAGGTGACACTATA
GAATACAAGCTACTTGTTCTTTTTGCAGGATCCCATCGATTCGAATTCAAGGATCACAAGTTTGTACAAA
AAAGCAGGCACCATGGATCTGAGAACGCTGTCTGGGCTTGGTACCAAGAGCTGGTATTTCACAGCAGCGA
CCGCCTCACAGACGAGCTGTGGGAAGCAGGAGGGAGACTCTCTCTTAGGGTGCCACTACTATGGAGACAC
AGCTGGGCTGAACAAGATTTGCTTCAAACGACAACAAGAGAGACAGAAAGTATCTGGTTCAACCGCTGCC
CGAGCAGGCAGGCACCAGAAGAGCTAGAACCCAGCTTTCTTGTACAAAGTGGTGATCCTCTCGAGCCTCT
AGAACTATAGTGAGTCGTATTACGTAGATCCAGACATGATAAGATACATTGATGAGTTTGGACAAACCAC
AACTAGAATGCAGTGAAAAAAATGCTTTATTTGTGAAATTTGTGATGCTATTGCTTTATTTGTAACCATT
ATAAGCTGCAATAAACAAGTTAACAACAACAATTGCATTCATTTTATGTTTCAGGTTCAGGGGGAGGTGT
GGGAGGTTTTTTAATTCGCGGCCGCGGCGCCAATGCATTGGGCCCGGTACCCAGCTTTTGTTCCCTTTAG
TGAGGGTTAATTGCGCGCTTGGCGTAATCATGGTCATAGCTGTTTCCTGTGTGAAATTGTTATCCGCTCA
CAATTCCACACAACATACGAGCCGGGAGCATAAAGTGTAAAGCCTGGGGTGCCTAATGAGTGAGCTAACT
CACATTAATTGCGTTGCGCTCACTGCCCGCTTTCCAGTCGGGAAACCTGTCGTGCCAGCTGCATTAATGA
ATCGGCCAACGCGC
