>Addgene plasmid #53829 | LINC00478_pCSdest | addgene partial sequence | sequence record 94995 | EBV-rev 5'-GTGGTTTGTCCAAACTCATC-3'
TACGACTCACTATAGTTCTAGAGGCTCGAGAGGATCACCACTTTGTACAAGAAAGCTGGGTTCTAGCTCT
TCTGGTGCCTGCCTGCTCGGGCAGCGGTTGAACCAGATACTTTCTGTCTCTCTTGTTGTCGTTTGAAGCA
AATCTTGTTCAGCCCAGCTGTGTCTCCATAGTAGTGGCACCCTAAGAGAGAGTCTCCCTCCTGCTTCCCA
CAGCTCGTCTGTGAGGCGGTCGCTGCTGTGAAATACCAGCTCTTGGTACCAAGCCCAGACAGCGTTCTCA
GATCCATGGTGCCTGCTTTTTTGTACAAACTTGTGATCCTTGAATTCGAATCGATGGGATCCTGCAAAAA
GAACAAGTAGCTTGTATTCTATAGTGTCACCTAAATCAAGCTTGCTCCGACGTCCCCAGGCAGAATGGCG
GTTCCCTAAACGAGCATTGCTTATATAGACCTCCCATTAGGCACGCCTACCGCCCATTTACGTCAATGGA
ACGCCCATTTGCGTCATTGCCCCTCCCCATTGACGTCAATGGGGATGTACTTGGCAGCCATCGCGGGCCA
TTTACCGCCATTGACGTCAATGGGAGTACTGCCAATGTACCCTGGCGTACTTCCAATAGTAATGTACTTG
CCAAGTTACTATTAATAGATATTGATGTACTGCCAAGTGGGCCATTTACCGTCATTGACGTCAATAGGGG
GCGTGAGAACGGATATGAATGGGCAATGAGCCATCCCATTGACGTCAATGGTGGGTGGTCCTATTGACGT
C
