[The description below was written by a language model from this plasmid's Addgene catalogue record.]
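Description:
LINC00478_pCSdest is a Gateway-derived expression clone built on the pCSDest backbone, a destination version of the pCS2-type vectors, with a stated backbone size of about 4.1 kb without insert. It is catalogued as a mammalian expression vector. In bacteria it is maintained as a high-copy plasmid under ampicillin selection. No feature table accompanies the record, so the origin of replication, polyadenylation signal and recombination site scars are not explicitly documented, although Gateway cloning normally leaves att sites flanking the insert.

The insert is a 225 bp human sequence from LINC00478, also known as C21orf34. This locus is now listed under the gene symbol MIR99AHG, a chromosome 21 gene annotated as a long non-coding RNA and host gene. The record does not say which transcript or portion of the locus the short fragment represents. It also mentions no tags or fusion partners.

Two promoters are listed upstream of the insert. CMV drives transcription directly in vertebrate cells after transfection or DNA injection. SP6 is a bacteriophage promoter that allows in vitro synthesis of RNA from the plasmid template, a common way to prepare transcripts for embryo microinjection.

The associated publication surveyed the effects of expressing human chromosome 21 genes on early zebrafish development. This suggests the plasmid is one member of a clone set made for overexpression screening in zebrafish embryos, in the context of understanding gene dosage effects relevant to trisomy 21.
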