Addgene plasmid #53829: LINC00478_pCSdest
Depositing lab: Roger Reeves. Depositing organization: Johns Hopkins University and School of Medicine. Publication: Survey of Human Chromosome 21 Gene Expression Effects on Early Development in Danio rerio. Edie S, Zaghloul NA, Leitch CC, Klinedinst DK, Lebron J, Thole JF, McCallion AS, Katsanis N, Reeves RH. G3 (Bethesda). 2018 Jul 2;8(7):2215-2223. doi: 10.1534/g3.118.200144. PubMed 29760202.
Backbone
  Vector backbone: pCSDest
  Backbone manufacturer: Lawson Lab (Addgene Plasmid 22423)
  Backbone size w/o insert (bp): 4095
  Vector type: Mammalian Expression
Growth in bacteria
  Bacterial resistance: Ampicillin, 100 μg/mL
  Growth temperature: 37°C
  Growth strain: Top10
  Copy number: High Copy
Gene/Insert
  Gene/Insert name: LINC00478 (alt name: C21orf34)
  Species: H. sapiens (human)
  Insert size (bp): 225
  Entrez Gene: MIR99AHG (a.k.a. C21orf34, C21orf35, LINC00478, MONC)
  Promoter: SP6 and CMV
  Cloning method: Gateway Cloning
  Sequencing primers: 5′ CMV-F; 3′ EBV-Rev
Terms and licenses: Academic/Nonprofit Terms; Industry Terms
How to cite: LINC00478_pCSdest was a gift from Roger Reeves (Addgene plasmid # 53829 ; http://n2t.net/addgene:53829 ; RRID:Addgene_53829)
